Addgene plasmid #236238: pAAV hSyn INTRON HaloTag-Jph3 WPRE
Purpose: AAV expression of human Junctophilin3 N-terminally tagged with HaloTag
Depositing lab: Jennifer Lippincott-Schwartz. Depositing organization: HHMI, Janelia Research Campus. Publication: Periodic ER-plasma membrane junctions support long-range Ca(2+) signal integration in dendrites. Benedetti L, Fan R, Weigel AV, Moore AS, Houlihan PR, Kittisopikul M, Park G, Petruncio A, Hubbard PM, Pang S, Xu CS, Hess HF, Saalfeld S, Rangaraju V, Clapham DE, De Camilli P, Ryan TA, Lippincott-Schwartz J. Cell. 2025 Jan 23;188(2):484-500.e22. doi: 10.1016/j.cell.2024.11.029. Epub 2024 Dec 20. PubMed 39708809.
Backbone
  Vector backbone: pAAV Syn intron Psam4GlyR m3m4 HA
  Backbone manufacturer: Scott Sternson (Addgene plasmid # 196041)
  Vector type: AAV
Growth in bacteria
  Bacterial resistance: Ampicillin, 100 μg/mL
  Growth temperature: 37°C
  Growth strain: NEB Stable
  Copy number: High Copy
Gene/Insert
  Gene/Insert name: Junctophilin 3
  Species: H. sapiens (human)
  Insert size (bp): 3183
  Entrez Gene: JPH3 (a.k.a. CAGL237, HDL2, JP-3, JP3, TNRC22)
  Promoter: human Synapsin 1
  Tag / fusion protein: HaloTag (N terminal on insert)
  Cloning method: Restriction Enzyme; 5′ cloning site SpeI (unknown if destroyed); 3′ cloning site HindIII (unknown if destroyed)
Terms and licenses: Academic/Nonprofit Terms; Industry Terms: Not Available to Industry
How to cite: pAAV hSyn INTRON HaloTag-Jph3 WPRE was a gift from Jennifer Lippincott-Schwartz (Addgene plasmid # 236238 ; http://n2t.net/addgene:236238 ; RRID:Addgene_236238)
