[The description below was written by a language model from this plasmid's Addgene catalogue record and pLannotate feature annotations shown in this document.]
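Description:
pAAV hSyn INTRON HaloTag-Jph3 WPRE is an AAV transfer plasmid of about 7.6 kb, built on a pAAV synapsin-intron backbone, for expressing a HaloTag fusion of human junctophilin 3 (JPH3) in neurons. It is maintained in E. coli through a high-copy ColE1/pUC-type origin and selected with ampicillin via the β-lactamase gene and its own promoter. An f1 phage origin is also present. Short lacZα, lacI and SV40 large T antigen fragments appear in the annotation but are backbone remnants with no evident function. Propagation in a recombination-deficient stable strain is recorded, consistent with the need to preserve the repeat-rich inverted terminal repeats.

The expression cassette lies between two AAV2 ITRs, which are the cis elements needed for replication and packaging of the genome into recombinant AAV particles when rep, cap and helper functions are supplied in trans. Within it, the human synapsin I promoter confers neuron-specific transcription. It is followed by a chimeric β-globin/immunoglobulin intron that generally improves transcript processing and expression. The open reading frame places HaloTag, a modified bacterial dehalogenase that covalently binds chloroalkane ligands, at the N terminus of JPH3. The recorded 3,183 bp insert corresponds approximately to the tag plus JPH3 together. A WPRE enhances post-transcriptional expression, and an SV40 polyadenylation signal follows, annotated on the reverse strand.

JPH3 is a brain-specific junctophilin that tethers the endoplasmic reticulum to the plasma membrane. The construct therefore allows neuronal labelling of these junctions with fluorescent Halo ligands, matching the associated work on ER-plasma membrane contacts and dendritic calcium signalling.
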