Features (pLannotate 1.2.2; 15 found; start..end, strand, type, name):
    110..538     -  rep_origin     f1 ori (sequence partly withheld): f1 bacteriophage origin of replication; arrow indicates direction of (+) strand synthesis
    543..612     -  CDS            lacZα (fragment): LacZα fragment of β-galactosidase; lacZ fragment
    607..739     -  repeat_region  AAV2 ITR (fragment): inverted terminal repeat of adeno-associated virus serotype 2 inverted
    842..1239    +  promoter       hSyn promoter (fragment): human synapsin I promoter; confers neuron-specific expression (Kügler et al., 2003)
   1332..1464    +  intron         chimeric intron: chimera between introns from human β-globin and immunoglobulin heavy chain genes
   1494..2384    +  CDS            HaloTag®: modified bacterial dehalogenase that forms covalent bonds with chloroalkane derivatives
   2430..4673    +  CDS            JPH3: JPH3_HUMAN - Also known as JP3, TNRC22. Experimental evidence at protein level: Swiss-Prot protein existence level 1. Junctophilins contribute to the formation of junctional membrane complexes (JMCs) which link the plasma membrane with the endoplasmic or sarcoplasmic reticulum in excitable cells. Provides a structural foundation for functional cross-talk between the cell surface and intracellular calcium release channels. JPH3 is brain- specific and appears to have an active role in certain neurons involved in motor coordination and memory. From Homo sapiens (Human).
   4683..5271    +  misc_feature   WPRE: woodchuck hepatitis virus posttranscriptional regulatory element
   5295..5416    -  polyA_signal   SV40 poly(A) signal: SV40 polyadenylation signal
   5439..5507    -  CDS            large T antigen (fragment): large T antigen from SV40 (simian virus 40)
   5578..5711    +  repeat_region  AAV2 ITR: inverted terminal repeat of adeno-associated virus serotype 2 inverted
   5705..5761    -  CDS            lacI (fragment): lac repressor; lacI; The lac repressor binds to the lac operator to inhibit transcription in E. coli. This inhibition can be relieved by adding lactose or isopropyl-β-D-thiogalactopyranoside (IPTG).
   5944..6532    -  rep_origin     ori: high-copy-number ColE1/pMB1/pBR322/pUC origin of replication
   6703..7563    -  CDS            AmpR: β-lactamase; bla; confers resistance to ampicillin, carbenicillin, and related antibiotics
   7564..57      -  promoter       AmpR promoter (across the origin): bla
>Addgene plasmid #236238 | pAAV hSyn INTRON HaloTag-Jph3 WPRE | addgene full sequence | sequence record 471083 | Addgene NGS Result
CATGAGCGGATACATATTTGAATGTATTTAGAAAAATAAACAAATAGGGGTTCCGCGCACATTTCCCCGA
AAAGTGCCACCTAAATTGTAAGCGTTAATATTTTGTTAAAATTCGCGTTAAATTTTTGTTAAATCAGCTC
ATTTTTTAACCAATAGGCCGAAATCGGCAAAATCCCTTATAAATCAAAAGAATAGACCGAGATAGGGT
[37 nt withheld, positions 209-245]
AAAGAACGTGGACTCCAACGTCAAAGG
[49 nt withheld, positions 273-321]
T
[91 nt withheld, positions 323-413]
G
[124 nt withheld, positions 415-538]
CCCATTCGCCATTCAGGCTGCGCAACTGTTGGGAAGGGCGATCGGTGCGGGCCTCTTCGCTATTACGCCA
GCTGCGCGCTCGCTCGCTCACTGAGGCCGCCCGGGCAAAGCCCGGGCGTCGGGCGACCTTTGGTCGCCCG
GCCTCAGTGAGCGAGCGAGCGCGCAGAGAGGGAGTGGCCAACTCCATCACTAGGGGTTCCTTGTAGTTAA
TGATTAACCCGCCATGCTACTTATCTACGTAGCCATGCTCTAGGAAGATCCGAGCTCCAGTGTGCTGGAA
TTCGCCCTTTTCAGTATTTAAATTGACGACCGACCCCGACCCACTGGACAAGCACCCAACCCCCATTCCC
CAAATTGCGCATCCCCTATCAGAGAGGGGGAGGGGAAACAGGATGCGGCGAGGCGCGTGCGCACTGCCAG
CTTCAGCACCGCGGACAGTGCCTTCGCCCCCGCCTGGCGGCGCGCGCCACCGCCGCCTCAGCACTGAAGG
CGCGCTGACGTCACTCGCCGGTCCCCCGCAAACTCCCCTTCCCGGCCACCTTGGTCGCGTCCGCGCCGCC
GCCGGCCCAGCCGGACCGCACCACGCGAGGCGCGAGATAGGGGGGCACGGGCGCGACCATCTGCGCTGCG
GCGCCGGCGACTCAGCGCTGCCTCAGTCTGCGGTGGGCAGCGGAGGAGTCGTGTCGTGCCTGAGAGCGCA
GCTGTGCTCCTGGGCACCGCGCAGTCCGCCCCCGCGGCTCCTGGCCAGACCACCCCTAGGACCCCCTGCC
CCAAGTCGCAGCCGTTGGATCAGGTAAGTATCAAGGTTACAAGACAGGTTTAAGGAGACCAATAGAAACT
GGGCTTGTCGAGACAGAGAAGACTCTTGCGTTTCTGATAGGCACCTATTGGTCTTACTGACATCCACTTT
GCCTTTCTCTCCACAGGTGATGATATCACTAGTAGATCTGCCACCATGGCAGAAATCGGTACTGGCTTTC
CATTCGACCCCCATTATGTGGAAGTCCTGGGCGAGCGCATGCACTACGTCGATGTTGGTCCGCGCGATGG
CACCCCTGTGCTGTTCCTGCACGGTAACCCGACCTCCTCCTACGTGTGGCGCAACATCATCCCGCATGTT
GCACCGACCCATCGCTGCATTGCTCCAGACCTGATCGGTATGGGCAAATCCGACAAACCAGACCTGGGTT
ATTTCTTCGACGACCACGTCCGCTTCATGGATGCCTTCATCGAAGCCCTGGGTCTGGAAGAGGTCGTCCT
GGTCATTCACGACTGGGGCTCCGCTCTGGGTTTCCACTGGGCCAAGCGCAATCCAGAGCGCGTCAAAGGT
ATTGCATTTATGGAGTTCATCCGCCCTATCCCGACCTGGGACGAATGGCCAGAATTTGCCCGCGAGACCT
TCCAGGCCTTCCGCACCACCGACGTCGGCCGCAAGCTGATCATCGATCAGAACGTTTTTATCGAGGGTAC
GCTGCCGATGGGTGTCGTCCGCCCGCTGACTGAAGTCGAGATGGACCATTACCGCGAGCCGTTCCTGAAT
CCTGTTGACCGCGAGCCACTGTGGCGCTTCCCAAACGAGCTGCCAATCGCCGGTGAGCCAGCGAACATCG
TCGCGCTGGTCGAAGAATACATGGACTGGCTGCACCAGTCCCCTGTCCCGAAGCTGCTGTTCTGGGGCAC
CCCAGGCGTTCTGATCCCACCGGCCGAAGCCGCTCGCCTGGCCAAAAGCCTGCCTAACTGCAAGGCTGTG
GACATCGGCCCGGGTCTGAATCTGCTGCAAGAAGACAACCCGGACCTGATCGGCAGCGAGATCGCGCGCT
GGCTGTCGACGCTCGAGATTTCCGGCGGATCCGGCGGCTCCGGAGGCAGCGGCGGTTCTGGAGGTGCTAG
CATGTCCAGTGGGGGCAGGTTTAATTTTGACGACGGAGGGTCCTACTGTGGAGGCTGGGAGGACGGCAAG
GCGCACGGCCATGGCGTCTGCACCGGCCCCAAGGGCCAAGGCGAATACACCGGCTCGTGGAGCCACGGCT
TCGAGGTGCTGGGCGTCTACACCTGGCCCAGCGGCAACACGTACCAGGGCACCTGGGCGCAGGGCAAGCG
CCACGGCATCGGCCTGGAGAGCAAGGGGAAGTGGGTGTACAAGGGCGAGTGGACGCACGGATTCAAGGGG
CGCTACGGGGTGCGGGAGTGCGCGGGCAACGGGGCCAAATACGAAGGGACCTGGAGCAACGGGCTGCAGG
ACGGCTACGGGACCGAGACCTACTCGGACGGAGGGACCTACCAGGGCCAGTGGGTCGGTGGCATGCGCCA
GGGCTACGGCGTCCGGCAGAGCGTCCCGTATGGCATGGCCGCGGTCATCCGCTCACCCCTGAGGACGTCC
ATCAACTCCCTGCGCAGCGAGCACACCAACGGCACGGCGCTGCATCCCGACGCCTCTCCGGCGGTGGCCG
GCAGCCCGGCCGTGTCCCGCGGGGGCTTCGTGCTCGTGGCCCACAGTGACTCCGAGATCCTCAAGAGCAA
GAAGAAGGGGCTGTTTCGGCGCTCGCTGCTGAGTGGGCTGAAGCTGCGCAAGTCGGAGTCCAAGAGCAGC
CTGGCCAGCCAACGCAGCAAGCAGAGCTCCTTTCGCAGCGAGGCGGGCATGAGCACCGTCAGCTCCACGG
CCAGCGACATCCACTCCACCATCAGCCTGGGCGAGGCTGAGGCCGAGCTGGCGGTCATCGAGGACGACAT
CGACGCCACCACCACCGAGACCTACGTGGGCGAGTGGAAGAACGACAAACGCTCCGGCTTCGGCGTGAGC
CAGCGCTCGGACGGGCTCAAGTACGAGGGCGAGTGGGCCAGCAACCGGCGCCATGGCTACGGCTGCATGA
CCTTCCCGGACGGCACCAAGGAGGAGGGCAAGTACAAGCAGAACATCCTCGTCGGCGGCAAGCGCAAGAA
CCTCATCCCCCTGCGGGCCAGCAAGATCCGCGAGAAGGTGGACCGCGCCGTTGAGGCCGCTGAGCGGGCC
GCCACCACCGCCAAGCAGAAGGCTGAGATCGCGGCTTCCAGGACCTCCCACTCTCGGGCAAAGGCCGAGG
CAGCCCTCACAGCAGCTCAGAAAGCCCAGGAGGAGGCGCGGATCGCCAGGATCACTGCCAAAGAGTTCTC
CCCTTCCTTCCAGCACCGGGAAAACGGGCTGGAGTACCAGAGGCCGAAGCGTCAGACCTCCTGTGACGAC
ATCGAGGTGCTGTCCACCGGGACACCCCTGCAGCAGGAGAGCCCCGAGCTGTACCGCAAGGGCACCACTC
CCTCCGACCTGACCACCGACGACAGCCCCCTGCAGAGCTTCCCCACCAGCCCCGCGGCCACCCCGCCGCC
CGCGCCCGCCGCCAGGAACAAGGTCGCCCACTTCTCGAGGCAGGTGTCGGTGGACGAGGAGCGGGGCGGG
GACATCCAGATGCTCCTGGAGGGCCGGGCCGGGGACTGCGCCCGCAGCAGCTGGGGCGAGGAGCAGGCCG
GGGGCTCCAGGGGTGTCCGCAGCGGTGCCCTGCGCGGCGGCCTGCTCGTGGATGACTTCCGCACCCGAGG
TTCGGGCCGCAAGCAGCCCGGGAACCCCAAGCCGCGGGAGCGGCGGACGGAGTCACCCCCCGTGTTCACG
TGGACTTCCCACCACCGGGCCAGCAACCACAGCCCCGGAGGCTCCAGGCTGCTGGAGCTGCAGGAGGAGA
AGCTGAGCAACTACCGGATGGAGATGAAACCCTTGCTGAGGATGGAGACGCATCCCCAGAAAAGACGCTA
CAGCAAGGGCGGCGCCTGCCGGGGCTTGGGGGACGACCACCGCCTCGAGGACCGGGGCTTCGGGGTGCAG
AGACTGCGGTCCAAGGCCCAGAACAAGGAGAACTTCAGGCCGGCCTCCTCCGCGGAGCCCGCCGTGCAGA
AACTGGCGAGCCTGCGGCTGGGCGGGGCCGAGCCCCGGTTGCTGCGTTGGGACTTGACCTTCTCCCCGCC
CCAGAAATCCTTGCCTGTCGCTCTAGAGTCCGACGAGGAGAATGGGGATGAGCTCAAGTCCAGTACGGGC
TCAGCGCCTATCCTGGTGGTCATGGTGATCTTGCTCAACATCGGAGTCGCCATTCTGTTTATTAACTTTT
TCATCTGAAAGCTTAATCAACCTCTGGATTACAAAATTTGTGAAAGATTGACTGGTATTCTTAACTATGT
TGCTCCTTTTACGCTATGTGGATACGCTGCTTTAATGCCTTTGTATCATGCTATTGCTTCCCGTATGGCT
TTCATTTTCTCCTCCTTGTATAAATCCTGGTTGCTGTCTCTTTATGAGGAGTTGTGGCCCGTTGTCAGGC
AACGTGGCGTGGTGTGCACTGTGTTTGCTGACGCAACCCCCACTGGTTGGGGCATTGCCACCACCTGTCA
GCTCCTTTCCGGGACTTTCGCTTTCCCCCTCCCTATTGCCACGGCGGAACTCATCGCCGCCTGCCTTGCC
CGCTGCTGGACAGGGGCTCGGCTGTTGGGCACTGACAATTCCGTGGTGTTGTCGGGGAAATCATCGTCCT
TTCCTTGGCTGCTCGCCTGTGTTGCCACCTGGATTCTGCGCGGGACGTCCTTCTGCTACGTCCCTTCGGC
CCTCAATCCAGCGGACCTTCCTTCCCGCGGCCTGCTGCCGGCTCTGCGGCCTCTTCCGCGTCTTCGCCTT
CGCCCTCAGACGAGTCGGATCTCCCTTTGGGCCGCCTCCCCGCGCGGCCGCTTCGAGCAGACATGATAAG
ATACATTGATGAGTTTGGACAAACCACAACTAGAATGCAGTGAAAAAAATGCTTTATTTGTGAAATTTGT
GATGCTATTGCTTTATTTGTAACCATTATAAGCTGCAATAAACAAGTTAACAACAACAATTGCATTCATT
TTATGTTTCAGGTTCAGGGGGAGATGTGGGAGGTTTTTTAAAGCAAGTAAAACCTCTACAAATGTGGTAA
AATCGATAAGGATCTTCCTAGAGCATGGCTACGTAGATAAGTAGCATGGCGGGTTAATCATTAACTACAA
GGAACCCCTAGTGATGGAGTTGGCCACTCCCTCTCTGCGCGCTCGCTCGCTCACTGAGGCCGGGCGACCA
AAGGTCGCCCGACGCCCGGGCTTTGCCCGGGCGGCCTCAGTGAGCGAGCGAGCGCGCAGCTGCATTAATG
AATCGGCCAACGCGCGGGGAGAGGCGGTTTGCGTATTGGGCGCTCTTCCGCTTCCTCGCTCACTGACTCG
CTGCGCTCGGTCGTTCGGCTGCGGCGAGCGGTATCAGCTCACTCAAAGGCGGTAATACGGTTATCCACAG
AATCAGGGGATAACGCAGGAAAGAACATGTGAGCAAAAGGCCAGCAAAAGGCCAGGAACCGTAAAAAGGC
CGCGTTGCTGGCGTTTTTCCATAGGCTCCGCCCCCCTGACGAGCATCACAAAAATCGACGCTCAAGTCAG
AGGTGGCGAAACCCGACAGGACTATAAAGATACCAGGCGTTTCCCCCTGGAAGCTCCCTCGTGCGCTCTC
CTGTTCCGACCCTGCCGCTTACCGGATACCTGTCCGCCTTTCTCCCTTCGGGAAGCGTGGCGCTTTCTCA
TAGCTCACGCTGTAGGTATCTCAGTTCGGTGTAGGTCGTTCGCTCCAAGCTGGGCTGTGTGCACGAACCC
CCCGTTCAGCCCGACCGCTGCGCCTTATCCGGTAACTATCGTCTTGAGTCCAACCCGGTAAGACACGACT
TATCGCCACTGGCAGCAGCCACTGGTAACAGGATTAGCAGAGCGAGGTATGTAGGCGGTGCTACAGAGTT
CTTGAAGTGGTGGCCTAACTACGGCTACACTAGAAGAACAGTATTTGGTATCTGCGCTCTGCTGAAGCCA
GTTACCTTCGGAAAAAGAGTTGGTAGCTCTTGATCCGGCAAACAAACCACCGCTGGTAGCGGTGGTTTTT
TTGTTTGCAAGCAGCAGATTACGCGCAGAAAAAAAGGATCTCAAGAAGATCCTTTGATCTTTTCTACGGG
GTCTGACGCTCAGTGGAACGAAAACTCACGTTAAGGGATTTTGGTCATGAGATTATCAAAAAGGATCTTC
ACCTAGATCCTTTTAAATTAAAAATGAAGTTTTAAATCAATCTAAAGTATATATGAGTAAACTTGGTCTG
ACAGTTACCAATGCTTAATCAGTGAGGCACCTATCTCAGCGATCTGTCTATTTCGTTCATCCATAGTTGC
CTGACTCCCCGTCGTGTAGATAACTACGATACGGGAGGGCTTACCATCTGGCCCCAGTGCTGCAATGATA
CCGCGAGACCCACGCTCACCGGCTCCAGATTTATCAGCAATAAACCAGCCAGCCGGAAGGGCCGAGCGCA
GAAGTGGTCCTGCAACTTTATCCGCCTCCATCCAGTCTATTAATTGTTGCCGGGAAGCTAGAGTAAGTAG
TTCGCCAGTTAATAGTTTGCGCAACGTTGTTGCCATTGCTACAGGCATCGTGGTGTCACGCTCGTCGTTT
GGTATGGCTTCATTCAGCTCCGGTTCCCAACGATCAAGGCGAGTTACATGATCCCCCATGTTGTGCAAAA
AAGCGGTTAGCTCCTTCGGTCCTCCGATCGTTGTCAGAAGTAAGTTGGCCGCAGTGTTATCACTCATGGT
TATGGCAGCACTGCATAATTCTCTTACTGTCATGCCATCCGTAAGATGCTTTTCTGTGACTGGTGAGTAC
TCAACCAAGTCATTCTGAGAATAGTGTATGCGGCGACCGAGTTGCTCTTGCCCGGCGTCAATACGGGATA
ATACCGCGCCACATAGCAGAACTTTAAAAGTGCTCATCATTGGAAAACGTTCTTCGGGGCGAAAACTCTC
AAGGATCTTACCGCTGTTGAGATCCAGTTCGATGTAACCCACTCGTGCACCCAACTGATCTTCAGCATCT
TTTACTTTCACCAGCGTTTCTGGGTGAGCAAAAACAGGAAGGCAAAATGCCGCAAAAAAGGGAATAAGGG
CGACACGGAAATGTTGAATACTCATACTCTTCCTTTTTCAATATTATTGAAGCATTTATCAGGGTTATTG
TCT
